Addgene plasmid #188652: Mammalian_SaAID2S
Purpose: Expresses SaAID2S and gRNA in mammalian cells
Depositing lab: Keiji Nishida. Publication: Cytosine base editing systems with minimized off-target effect and molecular size. Li A, Mitsunobu H, Yoshioka S, Suzuki T, Kondo A, Nishida K. Nat Commun. 2022 Aug 8;13(1):4531. doi: 10.1038/s41467-022-32157-8. PubMed 35941130.
Backbone
  Vector backbone: pcDNA3.1
  Vector type: Mammalian Expression
Growth in bacteria
  Bacterial resistance: Ampicillin, 100 μg/mL
  Growth temperature: 37°C
  Growth strain: DH5alpha
  Copy number: High Copy
Gene/Insert 1
  Gene/Insert name: AID2S-nSaCas9--UGI
  Species: Synthetic; Staphylococcus aureus
  Insert size (bp): 5175
  Mutation: D10A for SaCas9
  Promoter: EF-1a
  Tag / fusion protein: UGI
  Cloning method: Gibson Cloning
  Sequencing primers: 5′ TCAAGCCTCAGACAGTGGTTC; 3′ GGGGATCTGTGGTCCTCATA
Gene/Insert 2
  Gene/Insert name: Sa-sgRNA
  Species: Staphylococcus aureus
  Promoter: H1
  Cloning method: Gibson Cloning
  Sequencing primers: 5′ ATTTGCATGTCGCTATGTGTTCTG; 3′ GGCGGAGCCTATGGAAAAAC
Terms and licenses: Academic/Nonprofit Terms; Industry Terms: Not Available to Industry
How to cite: Mammalian_SaAID2S was a gift from Keiji Nishida (Addgene plasmid # 188652 ; http://n2t.net/addgene:188652 ; RRID:Addgene_188652)
