[The description below was written by a language model from this plasmid's Addgene catalogue record and pLannotate feature annotations shown in this document.]
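Description:
Mammalian_SaAID2S is a pcDNA3.1-based mammalian expression plasmid of about 9 kb that delivers a compact cytosine base editor together with its guide RNA from a single vector. It is maintained in E. coli through a high-copy ColE1/pUC-type origin and selected with ampicillin via the β-lactamase gene. A fragment of the f1 phage origin is also present.

According to the catalogue entry, the main insert is AID2S-nSaCas9-UGI, a synthetic fusion driven by the EF-1α promoter. It joins an engineered AID-type cytidine deaminase module (AID2S) to Staphylococcus aureus Cas9 carrying the D10A nickase mutation, followed by the uracil DNA glycosylase inhibitor UGI from phage PBS2. In such editors the guide-directed nickase positions the deaminase to convert cytosine to uracil. UGI blocks uracil excision repair, so the edit is more likely to be fixed as a C-to-T change. The feature table annotates the SaCas9 and UGI coding regions followed by a short synthetic poly(A) signal. The deaminase portion is not annotated and presumably lies in the unannotated stretch upstream of Cas9.

The annotated EF-1α promoter sits directly upstream of an iRFP670 near-infrared fluorescent protein coding sequence, which the catalogue fields do not mention. A bGH poly(A) signal annotated on the opposite strand lies between iRFP670 and the editor. How the reporter and the editor are transcriptionally linked is therefore not clear from the record.

Downstream, a human H1 Pol III promoter drives an SaCas9 guide RNA scaffold. The record does not state a specific spacer. The plasmid is intended for base editing in mammalian cells and comes from work on editors with reduced size and off-target activity.
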