Features (pLannotate 1.2.2; 13 found; start..end, strand, type, name):
     90..678     -  rep_origin     ori: high-copy-number ColE1/pMB1/pBR322/pUC origin of replication
    849..1709    -  CDS            AmpR: β-lactamase; bla; confers resistance to ampicillin, carbenicillin, and related antibiotics
   1710..1814    -  promoter       AmpR promoter: bla
   1840..2168    -  rep_origin     f1 ori (fragment) (sequence partly withheld): f1 bacteriophage origin of replication; arrow indicates direction of (+) strand synthesis
   2168..2202    +  CDS            small t antigen (fragment) (sequence partly withheld): SV40 (simian virus 40) small t antigen
   2209..3387    +  promoter       EF-1α promoter: strong constitutive promoter for human elongation factor EF-1α
   3414..4349    +  CDS            iRFP670: near-infrared fluorescent protein with an emission peak at 670 nm, engineered from a bacterial phytochrome (Shcherbakova and Verkhusha, 2013) derived from Rhodopseudomonas palustris RpBphP6
   4379..4603    -  polyA_signal   bGH poly(A) signal: bovine growth hormone polyadenylation signal
   5155..8310    +  CDS            cas9: CAS9_STAAU - Experimental evidence at protein level: Swiss-Prot protein existence level 1. CRISPR (clustered regularly interspaced short palindromic repeat) is an adaptive immune system that provides protection against mobile genetic elements (viruses, transposable elements and conjugative plasmids). CRISPR clusters contain spacers, sequences complementary to antecedent mobile elements, and target invading nucleic acids. CRISPR clusters are transcribed and processed into CRISPR RNA (crRNA). In type II CRISPR systems correct processing of pre-crRNA requires a trans- encoded small RNA (tracrRNA)
   8347..8598    +  CDS            UGI: UNGI_BPPB2 - Experimental evidence at protein level: Swiss-Prot protein existence level 1. This protein binds specifically and reversibly to the host uracil-DNA glycosylase, preventing removal of uracil residues from PBS2 DNA by the host uracil-excision repair system. From Bacillus phage PBS2 (Bacteriophage PBS2).
   8602..8650    +  polyA_signal   poly(A) signal: synthetic polyadenylation signal
   8656..8865    +  promoter       H1 promoter: human H1 RNA promoter
   8900..15      +  misc_RNA       Sa gRNA scaffold (across the origin): guide RNA scaffold for the Staphylococcus aureus CRISPR/Cas9 system
>Addgene plasmid #188652 | Mammalian_SaAID2S | addgene full sequence | sequence record 375885 | Addgene NGS Result
AACTTGTTGGCGAGATTTTTTTACGCGTTGACATTGATTATTGACCAGCAAAAGGCCAGGAACCGTAAAA
AGGCCGCGTTGCTGGCGTTTTTCCATAGGCTCCGCCCCCCTGACGAGCATCACAAAAATCGACGCTCAAG
TCAGAGGTGGCGAAACCCGACAGGACTATAAAGATACCAGGCGTTTCCCCCTGGAAGCTCCCTCGTGCGC
TCTCCTGTTCCGACCCTGCCGCTTACCGGATACCTGTCCGCCTTTCTCCCTTCGGGAAGCGTGGCGCTTT
CTCATAGCTCACGCTGTAGGTATCTCAGTTCGGTGTAGGTCGTTCGCTCCAAGCTGGGCTGTGTGCACGA
ACCCCCCGTTCAGCCCGACCGCTGCGCCTTATCCGGTAACTATCGTCTTGAGTCCAACCCGGTAAGACAC
GACTTATCGCCACTGGCAGCAGCCACTGGTAACAGGATTAGCAGAGCGAGGTATGTAGGCGGTGCTACAG
AGTTCTTGAAGTGGTGGCCTAACTACGGCTACACTAGAAGAACAGTATTTGGTATCTGCGCTCTGCTGAA
GCCAGTTACCTTCGGAAAAAGAGTTGGTAGCTCTTGATCCGGCAAACAAACCACCGCTGGTAGCGGTGGT
TTTTTTGTTTGCAAGCAGCAGATTACGCGCAGAAAAAAAGGATCTCAAGAAGATCCTTTGATCTTTTCTA
CGGGGTCTGACGCTCAGTGGAACGAAAACTCACGTTAAGGGATTTTGGTCATGAGATTATCAAAAAGGAT
CTTCACCTAGATCCTTTTAAATTAAAAATGAAGTTTTAAATCAATCTAAAGTATATATGAGTAAACTTGG
TCTGACAGTTACCAATGCTTAATCAGTGAGGCACCTATCTCAGCGATCTGTCTATTTCGTTCATCCATAG
TTGCCTGACTCCCCGTCGTGTAGATAACTACGATACGGGAGGGCTTACCATCTGGCCCCAGTGCTGCAAT
GATACCGCGAGACCCACGCTCACCGGCTCCAGATTTATCAGCAATAAACCAGCCAGCCGGAAGGGCCGAG
CGCAGAAGTGGTCCTGCAACTTTATCCGCCTCCATCCAGTCTATTAATTGTTGCCGGGAAGCTAGAGTAA
GTAGTTCGCCAGTTAATAGTTTGCGCAACGTTGTTGCCATTGCTACAGGCATCGTGGTGTCACGCTCGTC
GTTTGGTATGGCTTCATTCAGCTCCGGTTCCCAACGATCAAGGCGAGTTACATGATCCCCCATGTTGTGC
AAAAAAGCGGTTAGCTCCTTCGGTCCTCCGATCGTTGTCAGAAGTAAGTTGGCCGCAGTGTTATCACTCA
TGGTTATGGCAGCACTGCATAATTCTCTTACTGTCATGCCATCCGTAAGATGCTTTTCTGTGACTGGTGA
GTACTCAACCAAGTCATTCTGAGAATAGTGTATGCGGCGACCTAGTTGCTCTTGCCCGGCGTCAATACGG
GATAATACCGCGCCACATAGCAGAACTTTAAAAGTGCTCATCATTGGAAAACGTTCTTCGGGGCGAAAAC
TCTCAAGGATCTTACCGCTGTTGAGATCCAGTTCGATGTAACCCACTCGTGCACCCAACTGATCTTCAGC
ATCTTTTACTTTCACCAGCGTTTCTGGGTGAGCAAAAACAGGAAGGCAAAATGCCGCAAAAAAGGGAATA
AGGGCGACACGGAAATGTTGAATACTCATACTCTTCCTTTTTCAATATTATTGAAGCATTTATCAGGGTT
ATTGTCTCATGAGCGGATACATATTTGAATGTATTTAGAAAAATAAACAAATAGGGGTTCCGCGCACATT
TCCCCGAAAAGTGCCACCTAAATTGTAAGCGTTAATATTTTGTTAAAATTCGCGTTAAATTTTTGTTAAA
TCAGCTCATTTTTTAACCAATAGGCCGAAATCGGCAAAATCCCTTATAAATCAAAAGAATAGACCGAGAT
AGGGT
[37 nt withheld, positions 1966-2002]
AAAGAACGTGGACTCCAACGTCAAAGG
[49 nt withheld, positions 2030-2078]
T
[89 nt withheld, positions 2080-2168]
CAGCTAATGGACCTTCTAGGTCTTGAAAGGAGTGGGAATTGGCTCCGGTGCCCGTCAGTGGGCAGAGCGC
ACATCGCCCACAGTCCCCGAGAAGTTGGGGGGAGGGGTCGGCAATTGAACCGGTGCCTAGAGAAGGTGGC
GCGGGGTAAACTGGGAAAGTGATGTCGTGTACTGGCTCCGCCTTTTTCCCGAGGGTGGGGGAGAACCGTA
TATAAGTGCAGTAGTCGCCGTGAACGTTCTTTTTCGCAACGGGTTTGCCGCCAGAACACAGGTAAGTGCC
GTGTGTGGTTCCCGCGGGCCTGGCCTCTTTACGGGTTATGGCCCTTGCGTGCCTTGAATTACTTCCACCT
GGCTGCAGTACGTGATTCTTGATCCCGAGCTTCGGGTTGGAAGTGGGTGGGAGAGTTCGAGGCCTTGCGC
TTAAGGAGCCCCTTCGCCTCGTGCTTGAGTTGAGGCCTGGCCTGGGCGCTGGGGCCGCCGCGTGCGAATC
TGGTGGCACCTTCGCGCCTGTCTCGCTGCTTTCGATAAGTCTCTAGCCATTTAAAATTTTTGATGACCTG
CTGCGACGCTTTTTTTCTGGCAAGATAGTCTTGTAAATGCGGGCCAAGATCTGCACACTGGTATTTCGGT
TTTTGGGGCCGCGGGCGGCGACGGGGCCCGTGCGTCCCAGCGCACATGTTCGGCGAGGCGGGGCCTGCGA
GCGCGGCCACCGAGAATCGGACGGGGGTAGTCTCAAGCTGGCCGGCCTGCTCTGGTGCCTGGCCTCGCGC
CGCCGTGTATCGCCCCGCCCTGGGCGGCAAGGCTGGCCCGGTCGGCACCAGTTGCGTGAGCGGAAAGATG
GCCGCTTCCCGGCCCTGCTGCAGGGAGCTCAAAATGGAGGACGCGGCGCTCGGGAGAGCGGGCGGGTGAG
TCACCCACACAAAGGAAAAGGGCCTTTCCGTCCTCAGCCGTCGCTTCATGTGACTCCACGGAGTACCGGG
CGCCGTCCAGGCACCTCGATTAGTTCTCGAGCTTTTGGAGTACGTCGTCTTTAGGTTGGGGGGAGGGGTT
TTATGCGATGGAGTTTCCCCACACTGAGTGGGTGGAGACTGAAGTTAGGCCAGCTTGGCACTTGATGTAA
TTCTCCTTGGAATTTGCCCTTTTTGAGTTTGGATCTTGGTTCATTCTCAAGCCTCAGACAGTGGTTCAAA
GTTTTTTTCTTCCATTTCAGGTGTCGTGAGGAATTTCGACCCGGATCCGGCCACCATGGCGCGTAAGGTC
GATCTCACCTCCTGCGATCGCGAGCCGATCCACATCCCCGGCAGCATTCAGCCGTGCGGCTGCCTGCTAG
CCTGCGACGCGCAGGCGGTGCGGATCACGCGCATTACGGAAAATGCCGGCGCGTTCTTTGGACGCGAAAC
TCCGCGGGTCGGTGAGCTACTCGCCGATTACTTCGGCGAGACCGAAGCCCATGCGCTGCGCAACGCACTG
GCGCAGTCCTCCGATCCAAAGCGACCGGCGCTGATCTTCGGTTGGCGCGACGGCCTGACCGGCCGCACCT
TCGACATCTCACTGCATCGCCATGACGGTACATCGATCATCGAGTTCGAGCCTGCGGCGGCCGAACAGGC
CGACAATCCGCTGCGGCTGACGCGGCAGATCATCGCGCGCACCAAAGAACTGAAGTCGCTCGAAGAGATG
GCCGCACGGGTGCCGCGCTATCTGCAGGCGATGCTCGGCTATCACCGCGTGATGTTGTACCGCTTCGCGG
ACGACGGCTCCGGGATGGTGATCGGCGAGGCGAAGCGCAGCGACCTCGAGAGCTTTCTCGGTCAGCACTT
TCCGGCGTCGCTGGTCCCGCAGCAGGCGCGGCTACTGTACTTGAAGAACGCGATCCGCGTGGTCTCGGAT
TCGCGCGGCATCAGCAGCCGGATCGTGCCCGAGCACGACGCCTCCGGCGCCGCGCTCGATCTGTCGTTCG
CGCACCTGCGCAGCATCTCGCCCTGCCATCTCGAATTTCTGCGGAACATGGGCGTCAGCGCCTCGATGTC
GCTGTCGATCATCATTGACGGCACGCTATGGGGATTGATCATCTGTCATCATTACGAGCCGCGTGCCGTG
CCGATGGCGCAGCGCGTCGCGGCCGAAATGTTCGCCGACTTCTTATCGCTGCACTTCACCGCCGCCCACC
ACCAACGCTAAGCGGCCGCGACTCTAACCGGTCTCAGAAGCCATAGAGCCCACCGCATCCCCAGCATGCC
TGCTATTGTCTTCCCAATCCTCCCCCTTGCTGTCCTGCCCCACCCCACCCCCCAGAATAGAATGACACCT
ACTCAGACAATGCGATGCAATTTCCTCATTTTATTAGGAAAGGACAGTGGGAGTGGCACCTTCCAGGGTC
AAGGAAGGCACGGGGGAGGGGCAAACAACAGATGGCTGGCAACTAGAAGGCACAGTCGAGGCTGATGTAC
TTATATAAGGGGGTGGGGGCGCGTTCGTCCTCAGTCGCGATCGAACACTCGAGCCGAGCAGACGTGCCTA
CGGACCGTCTAGAGCCACCATGGCACCGAAGAAGAAGCGTAAAGTCGGAATCCACGGAGTTCCTGCGGCA
TCACACCGCTGCTACGTGCTGTTTGAGTTGAAGCGAAGGGGCGAAAGAAGGGCTTGCTTTTGGGGCTATG
CCGTCAACAAGCCCCAAAGTGGCACCGAGAGAGGAATACACGCTGAGATATTCAGTATCCGAAAGGTGGA
AGAGTATCTTCGGGATAATCCTGGGCAGTTTACGATCAACTGGTATTCCAGCTGGAGTCCTTGCGCTGAT
TGTGCCGAGAAAATTCTGGAATGGTATAATCAGGAACTTCGGGGAAACGGGCACACATTGAAAATCGAAG
CCTGCAAGCTGTACTACGAGAAGAATGCCCGGAACCAGATAGGACTCCAGAATCTGAGGGACAATGGTGT
AGGCCTGAACGTGGGTGGAGGTGGCAGTGATGTCGGCGGAGGCTCCAAGCGAAATTACATTCTGGGGCTG
GCCATTGGCATTACATCAGTGGGCTATGGCATCATTGACTACGAGACAAGGGACGTGATCGACGCCGGCG
TGAGACTGTTCAAGGAGGCCAACGTGGAGAACAATGAGGGCCGGAGATCCAAGAGGGGAGCAAGGCGCCT
GAAGCGGAGAAGGCGCCACAGAATCCAGAGAGTGAAGAAGCTGCTGTTCGATTACAACCTGCTGACCGAC
CACTCCGAGCTGTCTGGCATCAATCCTTATGAGGCCAGAGTGAAGGGCCTGTCCCAGAAGCTGTCTGAGG
AGGAGTTTAGCGCCGCCCTGCTGCACCTGGCAAAGAGGAGAGGCGTGCACAACGTGAATGAGGTGGAGGA
GGACACCGGCAACGAGCTGTCCACAAAGGAGCAGATCAGCCGCAATTCCAAGGCCCTGGAGGAGAAGTAT
GTGGCCGAGCTGCAGCTGGAGCGGCTGAAGAAGGATGGCGAGGTGAGGGGCTCCATCAATCGCTTCAAGA
CCTCTGACTACGTGAAGGAGGCCAAGCAGCTGCTGAAGGTGCAGAAGGCCTACCACCAGCTGGATCAGTC
CTTTATCGATACATATATCGACCTGCTGGAGACAAGGCGCACATACTATGAGGGACCAGGAGAGGGCTCT
CCCTTCGGCTGGAAGGACATCAAGGAGTGGTACGAGATGCTGATGGGCCACTGCACCTATTTTCCAGAGG
AGCTGAGAAGCGTGAAGTACGCCTATAACGCCGATCTGTACAACGCCCTGAATGACCTGAACAACCTGGT
CATCACCAGGGATGAGAACGAGAAGCTGGAGTACTATGAGAAGTTCCAGATCATCGAGAACGTGTTCAAG
CAGAAGAAGAAGCCTACACTGAAGCAGATCGCCAAGGAGATCCTGGTGAACGAGGAGGACATCAAGGGCT
ACCGCGTGACCTCCACAGGCAAGCCAGAGTTCACCAATCTGAAGGTGTATCACGATATCAAGGACATCAC
AGCCCGGAAGGAGATCATCGAGAACGCCGAGCTGCTGGATCAGATCGCCAAGATCCTGACCATCTATCAG
AGCTCCGAGGACATCCAGGAGGAGCTGACCAACCTGAATAGCGAGCTGACACAGGAGGAGATCGAGCAGA
TCAGCAATCTGAAGGGCTACACCGGCACACACAACCTGAGCCTGAAGGCCATCAATCTGATCCTGGATGA
GCTGTGGCACACAAACGACAATCAGATCGCCATCTTTAACCGGCTGAAGCTGGTGCCAAAGAAGGTGGAC
CTGTCCCAGCAGAAGGAGATCCCAACCACACTGGTGGACGATTTCATCCTGTCTCCCGTGGTGAAGCGGA
GCTTCATCCAGAGCATCAAAGTGATCAACGCCATCATCAAGAAGTACGGCCTGCCCAATGATATCATCAT
CGAGCTGGCCAGGGAGAAGAACTCCAAGGACGCCCAGAAGATGATCAATGAGATGCAGAAGAGGAACCGC
CAGACCAATGAGCGGATCGAGGAGATCATCAGAACCACAGGCAAGGAGAACGCCAAGTACCTGATCGAGA
AGATCAAGCTGCACGATATGCAGGAGGGCAAGTGTCTGTATTCTCTGGAGGCCATCCCTCTGGAGGACCT
GCTGAACAATCCATTCAACTACGAGGTGGATCACATCATCCCCCGGAGCGTGAGCTTCGACAATTCTTTT
AACAATAAGGTGCTGGTGAAGCAGGAGGAGAACAGCAAGAAGGGCAATAGGACCCCTTTCCAGTACCTGT
CTAGCTCCGATTCTAAGATCAGCTACGAGACATTCAAGAAGCACATCCTGAATCTGGCCAAGGGCAAGGG
CCGCATCAGCAAGACCAAGAAGGAGTACCTGCTGGAGGAGCGGGACATCAACAGATTCTCCGTGCAGAAG
GACTTCATCAACCGGAATCTGGTGGACACCAGATACGCCACACGCGGCCTGATGAATCTGCTGCGGTCTT
ATTTCAGAGTGAACAATCTGGATGTGAAGGTGAAGAGTATCAACGGCGGCTTCACCTCCTTTCTGCGGAG
AAAGTGGAAGTTTAAGAAGGAGCGCAACAAGGGCTATAAGCACCACGCCGAGGATGCCCTGATCATCGCC
AATGCCGACTTCATCTTTAAGGAGTGGAAGAAGCTGGACAAGGCCAAGAAAGTGATGGAGAACCAGATGT
TCGAGGAGAAGCAGGCCGAGAGCATGCCCGAGATCGAGACAGAGCAGGAGTACAAGGAGATTTTCATCAC
ACCTCACCAGATCAAGCACATCAAGGACTTCAAGGACTACAAGTATTCTCACAGGGTGGATAAGAAGCCC
AACCGCGAGCTGATCAATGACACCCTGTATAGCACACGGAAGGACGATAAGGGCAATACCCTGATCGTGA
ACAATCTGAACGGCCTGTACGACAAGGATAATGACAAGCTGAAGAAGCTGATCAACAAGTCTCCCGAGAA
GCTGCTGATGTACCACCACGATCCTCAGACATATCAGAAGCTGAAGCTGATCATGGAGCAGTACGGCGAC
GAGAAGAACCCACTGTATAAGTACTATGAGGAGACAGGCAACTACCTGACAAAGTATAGCAAGAAGGATA
ATGGCCCCGTGATCAAGAAGATCAAGTACTATGGCAACAAGCTGAATGCCCACCTGGACATCACCGACGA
TTACCCTAACTCTCGCAATAAGGTGGTGAAGCTGAGCCTGAAGCCATACCGGTTCGACGTGTACCTGGAC
AACGGCGTGTATAAGTTTGTGACAGTGAAGAATCTGGATGTGATCAAGAAGGAGAACTACTATGAGGTGA
ACAGCAAGTGCTACGAGGAGGCCAAGAAGCTGAAGAAGATCAGCAACCAGGCCGAGTTCATCGCCTCTTT
TTACAACAATGACCTGATCAAGATCAATGGCGAGCTGTATAGAGTGATCGGCGTGAACAATGATCTGCTG
AACAGAATCGAAGTGAATATGATCGACATCACCTACAGGGAGTATCTGGAGAACATGAATGATAAGAGGC
CCCCTCGCATCATCAAGACCATCGCCTCTAAGACACAGAGCATCAAGAAGTACAGCACAGACATCCTGGG
GAACCTGTATGAAGTCAAGAGCAAGAAACATCCTCAGATTATCAAGAAAGGCGGTGGAGGTCCCAAGAAG
AAAAGAAAAGTCGGTACCATGACCAACCTTTCCGACATCATAGAGAAGGAAACAGGCAAACAGTTGGTCA
TCCAAGAGTCGATACTCATGCTTCCTGAAGAAGTTGAGGAGGTCATTGGGAATAAGCCGGAAAGTGACAT
TCTCGTACACACTGCGTATGATGAGAGCACCGATGAGAACGTGATGCTGCTCACGTCAGATGCCCCAGAG
TACAAACCCTGGGCTCTGGTGATTCAGGACTCTAATGGAGAGAACAAGATCAAGATGCTATAGAATAAAA
GATCTTTATTTTCATTAGATCTGTGTGTTGGTTTTTTGTGTGAATTCGAACGCTGACGTCATCAACCCGC
TCCAAGGAATCGCGGGCCCAGTGTCACTAGGCGGGAACACCCAGCGCGCGTGCGCCCTGGCAGGAAGATG
GCTGTGAGGGACAGGGGAGTGGCGCCCTGCAATATTTGCATGTCGCTATGTGTTCTGGGAAATCACCATA
AACGTGAAATGTCTTTGGATTTGGGAATCTTATAAGTTCTGTATGAGGACCACAGATCCCCGATGTTCCA
ATCAGTACGCAGTTTTAGTACTCTGGAAACAGAATCTACTAAAACAAGGCAAAATGCCGTGTTTATCTCG
TC
